Addgene plasmid #90687: FBXO5 D4.4 gRNA
Purpose: 3rd generation lentiviral gRNA plasmid targeting human FBXO5
Depositing lab: Iain Cheeseman. Depositing organization: Whitehead Institute for Biomedical Research. Publication: Large-Scale Analysis of CRISPR/Cas9 Cell-Cycle Knockouts Reveals the Diversity of p53-Dependent Responses to Cell-Cycle Defects. McKinley KL, Cheeseman IM. Dev Cell. 2017 Feb 27;40(4):405-420.e2. doi: 10.1016/j.devcel.2017.01.012. Epub 2017 Feb 16. PubMed 28216383.
Backbone
  Vector backbone: pLenti-sgRNA
  Backbone manufacturer: Eric Lander & David Sabatini labs (Addgene plasmid #71409)
  Backbone size w/o insert (bp): 9151
  Vector type: Lentiviral, CRISPR
  Selectable markers: Puromycin
Growth in bacteria
  Bacterial resistance: Ampicillin, 100 μg/mL
  Growth temperature: 37°C
  Growth strain: NEB Stable
  Copy number: Unknown
Gene/Insert
  Gene/Insert name: FBXO5 (Guide Designation D4.4) (alt name: pKMKO series)
  gRNA/shRNA sequence: CACCGTTTAAGTCCGGAATGAACA
  Species: H. sapiens (human)
  Promoter: U6
  Cloning method: Restriction Enzyme; 5′ cloning site BsmBI (destroyed during cloning); 3′ cloning site BsmBI (destroyed during cloning)
  Sequencing primers: 5′ hU6-F (5'-GAGGGCCTATTTCCCATGATT-3'); 3′ EF1a-R (5'-CACGGCGACTACTGCACTTA-3')
Terms and licenses: Academic/Nonprofit Terms; Industry Terms: Not Available to Industry
Depositor comments: Please note that gRNA target sequence listed is not strictly the 20nt spacer sequence, but also contains the 5' BsmBI overhang. For more information about knockout human cell lines generated using this plasmid, please see http://cellcycleknockouts.wi.mit.edu/ .
How to cite: FBXO5 D4.4 gRNA was a gift from Iain Cheeseman (Addgene plasmid # 90687 ; http://n2t.net/addgene:90687 ; RRID:Addgene_90687)
