[The description below was written by a language model from this plasmid's Addgene catalogue record and pLannotate feature annotations shown in this document.]
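Description:
FBXO5 D4.4 gRNA is a third-generation lentiviral CRISPR guide plasmid built on the pLenti-sgRNA backbone and designed to express a single guide RNA against human FBXO5. In bacteria it is maintained through a high-copy ColE1/pUC-type origin and selected with ampicillin via the β-lactamase gene. An f1 origin, an SV40 origin and remnants of lac/lacZα cloning-vector sequence are also annotated. The catalogue lists the empty backbone at 9,151 bp, whereas the sequenced record is 7,301 nt. This difference would fit loss of a filler fragment when the guide was cloned between the two BsmBI sites, which were destroyed in the process, although the record does not say so.

The viral cassette has an RSV promoter driving a truncated HIV-1 5' LTR, which makes genomic RNA production Tat-independent. This is followed by the Ψ packaging signal with a partial gag region, the Rev response element for nuclear export, a cPPT/CTS, a WPRE to boost transcript expression, and a ΔU3 self-inactivating 3' LTR with a downstream SV40 polyadenylation signal. Within this frame, the human U6 RNA polymerase III promoter transcribes the FBXO5 spacer fused to the Streptococcus pyogenes guide scaffold. A separate EF-1α core promoter drives puromycin N-acetyltransferase so that transduced mammalian cells can be selected with puromycin.

No Cas9 is encoded, so the nuclease must be supplied separately, for example from a Cas9-expressing cell line. The plasmid belongs to a guide series used in a large-scale analysis of cell-cycle gene knockouts in human cells, and its role there is to disrupt FBXO5.
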