Features (pLannotate 1.2.2; 28 found; start..end, strand, type, name):
      1..67      +  rep_origin     RSF ori (fragment): Plasmids containing the RSF 1030 origin of replication can be propagated in E. coli cells that contain additional plasmids with compatible origins.
     69..161     +  CDS            lacI (fragment): lac repressor; lacI; The lac repressor binds to the lac operator to inhibit transcription in E. coli. This inhibition can be relieved by adding lactose or isopropyl-β-D-thiogalactopyranoside (IPTG).
    174..195     +  protein_bind   CAP binding site: CAP binding activates transcription in the presence of cAMP. E. coli catabolite activator protein
    210..240     +  promoter       lac promoter: promoter for the E. coli lac operon
    248..264     +  protein_bind   lac operator: The lac repressor binds to the lac operator to inhibit transcription in E. coli. This inhibition can be relieved by adding lactose or isopropyl-β-D-thiogalactopyranoside (IPTG). lac repressor encoded by lacI
    309..327     +  promoter       T3 promoter: promoter for bacteriophage T3 RNA polymerase
    355..581     +  promoter       RSV promoter: Rous sarcoma virus enhancer/promoter
    582..762     +  LTR            5' LTR (truncated): truncated 5' long terminal repeat (LTR) from HIV-1
    809..934     +  misc_feature   HIV-1 Ψ: packaging signal of human immunodeficiency virus type 1
    918..1281    +  CDS            HIV-1 gag (fragment): gag protein from human immunodeficiency virus 1; gag
   1427..1660    +  misc_feature   RRE: The Rev response element (RRE) of HIV-1 allows for Rev-dependent mRNA export from the nucleus to the cytoplasm.
   2037..2063    +  CDS            Rev (fragment): human immunodeficiency virus 1 (HIV-1) Rev protein; rev; enhances nuclear export of unspliced and incompletely spliced viral mRNAs
   2067..2307    +  promoter       U6 promoter: RNA polymerase III promoter for human U6 snRNA
   2354..2421    +  misc_RNA       tracrRNA (fragment): trans-activating CRISPR RNA for the Streptococcus pyogenes CRISPR/Cas9 system
   2470..2587    +  misc_feature   cPPT/CTS: central polypurine tract and central termination sequence of HIV-1
   2656..2867    +  promoter       EF-1α core promoter: core promoter for human elongation factor EF-1α
   2893..3492    +  CDS            PuroR (fragment): puromycin N-acetyltransferase; pac from Streptomyces; confers resistance to puromycin
   3508..4096    +  misc_feature   WPRE: woodchuck hepatitis virus posttranscriptional regulatory element
   4147..4166    +  misc_feature   cPPT/CTS (fragment): central polypurine tract and central termination sequence of HIV-1
   4168..4401    +  LTR            3' LTR (ΔU3): self-inactivating 3' long terminal repeat (LTR) from HIV-1
   4479..4600    +  polyA_signal   SV40 poly(A) signal: SV40 polyadenylation signal
   4640..4775    +  rep_origin     SV40 ori: SV40 origin of replication
   4796..4814    -  promoter       T7 promoter: promoter for bacteriophage T7 RNA polymerase
   4822..4977    +  CDS            lacZα (fragment): LacZα fragment of β-galactosidase; lacZ fragment
   4982..5410    +  rep_origin     f1 ori (sequence partly withheld): f1 bacteriophage origin of replication; arrow indicates direction of (+) strand synthesis
   5463..5567    +  promoter       AmpR promoter: bla
   5568..6428    +  CDS            AmpR: β-lactamase; bla; confers resistance to ampicillin, carbenicillin, and related antibiotics
   6599..7187    +  rep_origin     ori: high-copy-number ColE1/pMB1/pBR322/pUC origin of replication
>Addgene plasmid #90687 | FBXO5 D4.4 gRNA | addgene full sequence | sequence record 183227 | Addgene NGS Result
TGAGCTGATACCGCTCGCCGCAGCCGAACGACCGAGCGCAGCGAGTCAGTGAGCGAGGAAGCGGAAGAGC
GCCCAATACGCAAACCGCCTCTCCCCGCGCGTTGGCCGATTCATTAATGCAGCTGGCACGACAGGTTTCC
CGACTGGAAAGCGGGCAGTGAGCGCAACGCAATTAATGTGAGTTAGCTCACTCATTAGGCACCCCAGGCT
TTACACTTTATGCTTCCGGCTCGTATGTTGTGTGGAATTGTGAGCGGATAACAATTTCACACAGGAAACA
GCTATGACCATGATTACGCCAAGCGCGCAATTAACCCTCACTAAAGGGAACAAAAGCTGGAGCTGCAAGC
TTAATGTAGTCTTATGCAATACTCTTGTAGTCTTGCAACATGGTAACGATGAGTTAGCAACATGCCTTAC
AAGGAGAGAAAAAGCACCGTGCATGCCGATTGGTGGAAGTAAGGTGGTACGATCGTGCCTTATTAGGAAG
GCAACAGACGGGTCTGACATGGATTGGACGAACCACTGAATTGCCGCATTGCAGAGATATTGTATTTAAG
TGCCTAGCTCGATACATAAACGGGTCTCTCTGGTTAGACCAGATCTGAGCCTGGGAGCTCTCTGGCTAAC
TAGGGAACCCACTGCTTAAGCCTCAATAAAGCTTGCCTTGAGTGCTTCAAGTAGTGTGTGCCCGTCTGTT
GTGTGACTCTGGTAACTAGAGATCCCTCAGACCCTTTTAGTCAGTGTGGAAAATCTCTAGCAGTGGCGCC
CGAACAGGGACTTGAAAGCGAAAGGGAAACCAGAGGAGCTCTCTCGACGCAGGACTCGGCTTGCTGAAGC
GCGCACGGCAAGAGGCGAGGGGCGGCGACTGGTGAGTACGCCAAAAATTTTGACTAGCGGAGGCTAGAAG
GAGAGAGATGGGTGCGAGAGCGTCAGTATTAAGCGGGGGAGAATTAGATCGCGATGGGAAAAAATTCGGT
TAAGGCCAGGGGGAAAGAAAAAATATAAATTAAAACATATAGTATGGGCAAGCAGGGAGCTAGAACGATT
CGCAGTTAATCCTGGCCTGTTAGAAACATCAGAAGGCTGTAGACAAATACTGGGACAGCTACAACCATCC
CTTCAGACAGGATCAGAAGAACTTAGATCATTATATAATACAGTAGCAACCCTCTATTGTGTGCATCAAA
GGATAGAGATAAAAGACACCAAGGAAGCTTTAGACAAGATAGAGGAAGAGCAAAACAAAAGTAAGACCAC
CGCACAGCAAGCGGCCGCTGATCTTCAGACCTGGAGGAGGAGATATGAGGGACAATTGGAGAAGTGAATT
ATATAAATATAAAGTAGTAAAAATTGAACCATTAGGAGTAGCACCCACCAAGGCAAAGAGAAGAGTGGTG
CAGAGAGAAAAAAGAGCAGTGGGAATAGGAGCTTTGTTCCTTGGGTTCTTGGGAGCAGCAGGAAGCACTA
TGGGCGCAGCGTCAATGACGCTGACGGTACAGGCCAGACAATTATTGTCTGGTATAGTGCAGCAGCAGAA
CAATTTGCTGAGGGCTATTGAGGCGCAACAGCATCTGTTGCAACTCACAGTCTGGGGCATCAAGCAGCTC
CAGGCAAGAATCCTGGCTGTGGAAAGATACCTAAAGGATCAACAGCTCCTGGGGATTTGGGGTTGCTCTG
GAAAACTCATTTGCACCACTGCTGTGCCTTGGAATGCTAGTTGGAGTAATAAATCTCTGGAACAGATTTG
GAATCACACGACCTGGATGGAGTGGGACAGAGAAATTAACAATTACACAAGCTTAATACACTCCTTAATT
GAAGAATCGCAAAACCAGCAAGAAAAGAATGAACAAGAATTATTGGAATTAGATAAATGGGCAAGTTTGT
GGAATTGGTTTAACATAACAAATTGGCTGTGGTATATAAAATTATTCATAATGATAGTAGGAGGCTTGGT
AGGTTTAAGAATAGTTTTTGCTGTACTTTCTATAGTGAATAGAGTTAGGCAGGGATATTCACCATTATCG
TTTCAGACCCACCTCCCAACCCCGAGGGGACCCAGAGAGGGCCTATTTCCCATGATTCCTTCATATTTGC
ATATACGATACAAGGCTGTTAGAGAGATAATTAGAATTAATTTGACTGTAAACACAAAGATATTAGTACA
AAATACGTGACGTAGAAAGTAATAATTTCTTGGGTAGTTTGCAGTTTTAAAATTATGTTTTAAAATGGAC
TATCATATGCTTACCGTAACTTGAAAGTATTTCGATTTCTTGGCTTTATATATCTTGTGGAAAGGACGAA
ACACCGTTTAAGTCCGGAATGAACAGTTTAAGAGCTATGCTGGAAACAGCATAGCAAGTTTAAATAAGGC
TAGTCCGTTATCAACTTGAAAAAGTGGCACCGAGTCGGTGCTTTTTTTGAATTCTAGATCTTGAGACAAA
TGGCAGTATTCATCCACAATTTTAAAAGAAAAGGGGGGATTGGGGGGTACAGTGCAGGGGAAAGAATAGT
AGACATAATAGCAACAGACATACAAACTAAAGAATTACAAAAACAAATTACAAAAATTCAAAATTTTCGG
GTTTATTACAGGGACAGCAGAGATCCACTTTGGCGCCGGCTCGAGTGGCTCCGGTGCCCGTCAGTGGGCA
GAGCGCACATCGCCCACAGTCCCCGAGAAGTTGGGGGGAGGGGTCGGCAATTGAACCGGTGCCTAGAGAA
GGTGGCGCGGGGTAAACTGGGAAAGTGATGTCGTGTACTGGCTCCGCCTTTTTCCCGAGGGTGGGGGAGA
ACCGTATATAAGTGCAGTAGTCGCCGTGAACGTTCTTTTTCGCAACGGGTTTGCCGCCAGAACACAGGTG
TCGTGACGCGGGATCCGCCACCATGACCGAGTACAAGCCCACGGTGCGCCTCGCCACCCGCGACGACGTC
CCCAGGGCCGTACGCACCCTCGCCGCCGCGTTCGCCGACTACCCCGCCACGCGCCACACCGTCGATCCGG
ACCGCCACATCGAGCGGGTCACCGAGCTGCAAGAACTCTTCCTCACGCGCGTCGGGCTCGACATCGGCAA
GGTGTGGGTCGCGGACGACGGCGCCGCGGTGGCGGTCTGGACCACGCCGGAGAGCGTCGAAGCGGGGGCG
GTGTTCGCCGAGATCGGCCCGCGCATGGCCGAGTTGAGCGGTTCCCGGCTGGCCGCGCAGCAACAGATGG
AAGGCCTCCTGGCGCCGCACCGGCCCAAGGAGCCCGCGTGGTTCCTGGCCACCGTCGGAGTCTCGCCCGA
CCACCAGGGCAAGGGTCTGGGCAGCGCCGTCGTGCTCCCCGGAGTGGAGGCGGCCGAGCGCGCCGGGGTG
CCCGCCTTCCTGGAGACCTCCGCGCCCCGCAACCTCCCCTTCTACGAGCGGCTCGGCTTCACCGTCACCG
CCGACGTCGAGGTGCCCGAAGGACCGCGCACCTGGTGCATGACCCGCAAGCCCGGTGCCTGAACGCGTTA
AGTCGACAATCAACCTCTGGATTACAAAATTTGTGAAAGATTGACTGGTATTCTTAACTATGTTGCTCCT
TTTACGCTATGTGGATACGCTGCTTTAATGCCTTTGTATCATGCTATTGCTTCCCGTATGGCTTTCATTT
TCTCCTCCTTGTATAAATCCTGGTTGCTGTCTCTTTATGAGGAGTTGTGGCCCGTTGTCAGGCAACGTGG
CGTGGTGTGCACTGTGTTTGCTGACGCAACCCCCACTGGTTGGGGCATTGCCACCACCTGTCAGCTCCTT
TCCGGGACTTTCGCTTTCCCCCTCCCTATTGCCACGGCGGAACTCATCGCCGCCTGCCTTGCCCGCTGCT
GGACAGGGGCTCGGCTGTTGGGCACTGACAATTCCGTGGTGTTGTCGGGGAAATCATCGTCCTTTCCTTG
GCTGCTCGCCTGTGTTGCCACCTGGATTCTGCGCGGGACGTCCTTCTGCTACGTCCCTTCGGCCCTCAAT
CCAGCGGACCTTCCTTCCCGCGGCCTGCTGCCGGCTCTGCGGCCTCTTCCGCGTCTTCGCCTTCGCCCTC
AGACGAGTCGGATCTCCCTTTGGGCCGCCTCCCCGCGTCGACTTTAAGACCAATGACTTACAAGGCAGCT
GTAGATCTTAGCCACTTTTTAAAAGAAAAGGGGGGACTGGAAGGGCTAATTCACTCCCAACGAAGACAAG
ATCTGCTTTTTGCTTGTACTGGGTCTCTCTGGTTAGACCAGATCTGAGCCTGGGAGCTCTCTGGCTAACT
AGGGAACCCACTGCTTAAGCCTCAATAAAGCTTGCCTTGAGTGCTTCAAGTAGTGTGTGCCCGTCTGTTG
TGTGACTCTGGTAACTAGAGATCCCTCAGACCCTTTTAGTCAGTGTGGAAAATCTCTAGCAGTACGTATA
GTAGTTCATGTCATCTTATTATTCAGTATTTATAACTTGCAAAGAAATGAATATCAGAGAGTGAGAGGAA
CTTGTTTATTGCAGCTTATAATGGTTACAAATAAAGCAATAGCATCACAAATTTCACAAATAAAGCATTT
TTTTCACTGCATTCTAGTTGTGGTTTGTCCAAACTCATCAATGTATCTTATCATGTCTGGCTCTAGCTAT
CCCGCCCCTAACTCCGCCCATCCCGCCCCTAACTCCGCCCAGTTCCGCCCATTCTCCGCCCCATGGCTGA
CTAATTTTTTTTATTTATGCAGAGGCCGAGGCCGCCTCGGCCTCTGAGCTATTCCAGAAGTAGTGAGGAG
GCTTTTTTGGAGGCCTAGGGACGTACCCAATTCGCCCTATAGTGAGTCGTATTACGCGCGCTCACTGGCC
GTCGTTTTACAACGTCGTGACTGGGAAAACCCTGGCGTTACCCAACTTAATCGCCTTGCAGCACATCCCC
CTTTCGCCAGCTGGCGTAATAGCGAAGAGGCCCGCACCGATCGCCCTTCCCAACAGTTGCGCAGCCTGAA
TGGCGAATGGG
[124 nt withheld, positions 4982-5105]
C
[91 nt withheld, positions 5107-5197]
A
[49 nt withheld, positions 5199-5247]
CCTTTGACGTTGGAGTCCACGTTCTTT
[37 nt withheld, positions 5275-5311]
ACCCTATCTCGGTCTATTCTTTTGATTTATAAGGGATTTTGCCGATTTCGGCCTATTGGTTAAAAAATGA
GCTGATTTAACAAAAATTTAACGCGAATTTTAACAAAATATTAACGCTTACAATTTAGGTGGCACTTTTC
GGGGAAATGTGCGCGGAACCCCTATTTGTTTATTTTTCTAAATACATTCAAATATGTATCCGCTCATGAG
ACAATAACCCTGATAAATGCTTCAATAATATTGAAAAAGGAAGAGTATGAGTATTCAACATTTCCGTGTC
GCCCTTATTCCCTTTTTTGCGGCATTTTGCCTTCCTGTTTTTGCTCACCCAGAAACGCTGGTGAAAGTAA
AAGATGCTGAAGATCAGTTGGGTGCACGAGTGGGTTACATCGAACTGGATCTCAACAGCGGTAAGATCCT
TGAGAGTTTTCGCCCCGAAGAACGTTTTCCAATGATGAGCACTTTTAAAGTTCTGCTATGTGGCGCGGTA
TTATCCCGTATTGACGCCGGGCAAGAGCAACTCGGTCGCCGCATACACTATTCTCAGAATGACTTGGTTG
AGTACTCACCAGTCACAGAAAAGCATCTTACGGATGGCATGACAGTAAGAGAATTATGCAGTGCTGCCAT
AACCATGAGTGATAACACTGCGGCCAACTTACTTCTGACAACGATCGGAGGACCGAAGGAGCTAACCGCT
TTTTTGCACAACATGGGGGATCATGTAACTCGCCTTGATCGTTGGGAACCGGAGCTGAATGAAGCCATAC
CAAACGACGAGCGTGACACCACGATGCCTGTAGCAATGGCAACAACGTTGCGCAAACTATTAACTGGCGA
ACTACTTACTCTAGCTTCCCGGCAACAATTAATAGACTGGATGGAGGCGGATAAAGTTGCAGGACCACTT
CTGCGCTCGGCCCTTCCGGCTGGCTGGTTTATTGCTGATAAATCTGGAGCCGGTGAGCGTGGGTCTCGCG
GTATCATTGCAGCACTGGGGCCAGATGGTAAGCCCTCCCGTATCGTAGTTATCTACACGACGGGGAGTCA
GGCAACTATGGATGAACGAAATAGACAGATCGCTGAGATAGGTGCCTCACTGATTAAGCATTGGTAACTG
TCAGACCAAGTTTACTCATATATACTTTAGATTGATTTAAAACTTCATTTTTAATTTAAAAGGATCTAGG
TGAAGATCCTTTTTGATAATCTCATGACCAAAATCCCTTAACGTGAGTTTTCGTTCCACTGAGCGTCAGA
CCCCGTAGAAAAGATCAAAGGATCTTCTTGAGATCCTTTTTTTCTGCGCGTAATCTGCTGCTTGCAAACA
AAAAAACCACCGCTACCAGCGGTGGTTTGTTTGCCGGATCAAGAGCTACCAACTCTTTTTCCGAAGGTAA
CTGGCTTCAGCAGAGCGCAGATACCAAATACTGTTCTTCTAGTGTAGCCGTAGTTAGGCCACCACTTCAA
GAACTCTGTAGCACCGCCTACATACCTCGCTCTGCTAATCCTGTTACCAGTGGCTGCTGCCAGTGGCGAT
AAGTCGTGTCTTACCGGGTTGGACTCAAGACGATAGTTACCGGATAAGGCGCAGCGGTCGGGCTGAACGG
GGGGTTCGTGCACACAGCCCAGCTTGGAGCGAACGACCTACACCGAACTGAGATACCTACAGCGTGAGCT
ATGAGAAAGCGCCACGCTTCCCGAAGGGAGAAAGGCGGACAGGTATCCGGTAAGCGGCAGGGTCGGAACA
GGAGAGCGCACGAGGGAGCTTCCAGGGGGAAACGCCTGGTATCTTTATAGTCCTGTCGGGTTTCGCCACC
TCTGACTTGAGCGTCGATTTTTGTGATGCTCGTCAGGGGGGCGGAGCCTATGGAAAAACGCCAGCAACGC
GGCCTTTTTACGGTTCCTGGCCTTTTGCTGGCCTTTTGCTCACATGTTCTTTCCTGCGTTATCCCCTGAT
TCTGTGGATAACCGTATTACCGCCTTTGAG
